Addgene plasmid #245071: SIN-cPPT-G1B3-spCas9-WPRE-miR124T
Purpose: CRISPR Editing with SpCas9, with miRNA-124 target sequence to repress transgene expression in neurons
Depositing lab: Nicole Déglon. Depositing organization: Centre Hospitalier Universitaire Vaudois (CHUV).
Backbone
  Vector backbone: SIN-LV
  Backbone size w/o insert (bp): 7739
  Vector type: Mammalian Expression, Lentiviral
Growth in bacteria
  Bacterial resistance: Ampicillin, 100 μg/mL
  Growth temperature: 37°C
  Growth strain: NEB Stable
  Copy number: High Copy
Gene/Insert
  Gene/Insert name: Cas9, miR124T site
  Species: S. pyogenes
  Insert size (bp): 6122
  Promoter: Human G1B3 promoter
  Cloning method: Unknown
Terms and licenses: Academic/Nonprofit Terms; Industry Terms: Not Available to Industry
How to cite: SIN-cPPT-G1B3-spCas9-WPRE-miR124T was a gift from Nicole Déglon (Addgene plasmid # 245071 ; http://n2t.net/addgene:245071 ; RRID:Addgene_245071)
