[The description below was written by a language model from this plasmid's Addgene catalogue record and pLannotate feature annotations shown in this document.]
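Description:
SIN-cPPT-G1B3-spCas9-WPRE-miR124T is a self-inactivating HIV-1-based lentiviral transfer plasmid (SIN-LV backbone) for expressing Streptococcus pyogenes Cas9 in mammalian cells. It is propagated in E. coli as a high-copy plasmid with a ColE1/pUC-type origin and ampicillin resistance (β-lactamase). The backbone outside the viral unit also carries remnants of older vector lineages: tetracycline-resistance, rop and bom fragments, plus an SV40 promoter–gpt–SV40 small t intron/poly(A) cassette. The record assigns none of these a role in the construct's use.

The proviral region runs from a truncated 5' LTR through the Ψ packaging signal, a gag fragment, the Rev response element and the cPPT/CTS. It ends in a ΔU3 3' LTR, whose deletion is copied to both ends on reverse transcription and so silences LTR-driven transcription after integration. Between the cPPT and the Cas9 coding sequence lies an unannotated stretch of roughly 1.1 kb. This presumably holds the human G1B3 promoter named in the catalogue, although the feature table does not label it. The Cas9 open reading frame is flanked by attB1 and attB2 sites, which suggests Gateway recombination, although the cloning method is recorded as unknown. A WPRE follows to enhance transcript stability and expression.

The miR124T element is likewise not annotated. From the construct name it should sit downstream of the WPRE, where a short unannotated gap precedes the 3' LTR. These miRNA-124 target sequences in the 3' untranslated region cause the transcript to be repressed in neurons, where miR-124 is abundant. Cas9 expression is thereby restricted to non-neuronal cells. No guide RNA cassette is annotated, so a guide would have to be supplied separately for CRISPR editing.
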