Features (pLannotate 1.2.2; 35 found; start..end, strand, type, name):
    377..634     +  LTR            5' LTR (truncated): truncated 5' long terminal repeat (LTR) from HIV-1
    681..806     +  misc_feature   HIV-1 Ψ: packaging signal of human immunodeficiency virus type 1
    790..1153    +  CDS            HIV-1 gag (fragment): gag protein from human immunodeficiency virus 1; gag
   1299..1532    +  misc_feature   RRE: The Rev response element (RRE) of HIV-1 allows for Rev-dependent mRNA export from the nucleus to the cytoplasm.
   1909..2009    +  CDS            Rev (fragment): human immunodeficiency virus 1 (HIV-1) Rev protein; rev; enhances nuclear export of unspliced and incompletely spliced viral mRNAs
   2028..2145    +  misc_feature   cPPT/CTS: central polypurine tract and central termination sequence of HIV-1
   2175..2193    +  enhancer       CMV enhancer (fragment): human cytomegalovirus immediate early enhancer
   2205..2222    +  misc_feature   MCS (fragment): pUC18/19 multiple cloning site
   3313..3340    +  misc_feature   MCS (fragment): pBluescript multiple cloning site
   3344..3368    +  protein_bind   attB1: mutant version of attB; recombination site for the Gateway® BP reaction BP Clonase™
   3374..7477    +  CDS            cas9: CAS9_STRP1 - Also known as csn1 From Streptococcus pyogenes serotype M1.
   7554..7578    -  protein_bind   attB2: mutant version of attB; recombination site for the Gateway® BP reaction BP Clonase™
   7582..7621    +  misc_feature   MCS (fragment): pBluescript multiple cloning site
   7631..8219    +  misc_feature   WPRE: woodchuck hepatitis virus posttranscriptional regulatory element
   8225..8242    +  misc_feature   MCS (fragment): pUC18/19 multiple cloning site
   8350..8421    +  CDS            nef (fragment): NEF_HV1Z2 - Experimental evidence at protein level: Swiss-Prot protein existence level 1. Extracellular Nef protein targets CD4(+) T-lymphocytes for apoptosis by interacting with CXCR4 surface receptors. From Human immunodeficiency virus type 1 group M subtype D (isolate Z2/CDC-Z34) (HIV-1).
   8423..8656    +  LTR            3' LTR (ΔU3): self-inactivating 3' long terminal repeat (LTR) from HIV-1
   8681..8699    -  promoter       SP6 promoter: promoter for bacteriophage SP6 RNA polymerase
   8927..9206    +  CDS            TcR (fragment): tetracycline efflux protein; tet; confers resistance to tetracycline
   9207..9255    -  misc_feature   bom (fragment): basis of mobility region from pBR322
   9357..9392    -  CDS            rop (fragment): Rop protein, which maintains plasmids at low copy number; rop
   9487..9591    +  promoter       AmpR promoter: bla
   9592..10452   +  CDS            AmpR: β-lactamase; bla; confers resistance to ampicillin, carbenicillin, and related antibiotics
  10623..11211   +  rep_origin     ori: high-copy-number ColE1/pMB1/pBR322/pUC origin of replication
  11394..11450   +  CDS            lacI (fragment): lac repressor; lacI; The lac repressor binds to the lac operator to inhibit transcription in E. coli. This inhibition can be relieved by adding lactose or isopropyl-β-D-thiogalactopyranoside (IPTG).
  11457..11786   +  promoter       SV40 promoter: SV40 enhancer and early promoter
  11986..12105   +  CDS            gpt (fragment): XGPT_ECOLI - Also known as gpp, gxu. Experimental evidence at protein level: Swiss-Prot protein existence level 1. Purine salvage pathway enzyme that catalyzes the transfer of the ribosyl-5-phosphate group from 5-phospho-alpha-D-ribose 1- diphosphate (PRPP) to the N9 position of the 6-oxopurines guanine and xanthine to form the corresponding ribonucleotides GMP (guanosine 5'- monophosphate) and XMP (xanthosine 5'-monophosphate), with the release of PPi. To a lesser extent, also acts on hypoxanthine (PubMed:9100006, PubMed:3886014). Does not ribophosphorylate adenine (PubMed:3886014). From Esch
  12105..12440   +  CDS            gpt (fragment): XGPT_ECOLI - Also known as gpp, gxu. Experimental evidence at protein level: Swiss-Prot protein existence level 1. Purine salvage pathway enzyme that catalyzes the transfer of the ribosyl-5-phosphate group from 5-phospho-alpha-D-ribose 1- diphosphate (PRPP) to the N9 position of the 6-oxopurines guanine and xanthine to form the corresponding ribonucleotides GMP (guanosine 5'- monophosphate) and XMP (xanthosine 5'-monophosphate), with the release of PPi. To a lesser extent, also acts on hypoxanthine (PubMed:9100006, PubMed:3886014). Does not ribophosphorylate adenine (PubMed:3886014). From Esch
  12535..12840   +  CDS            frsA (fragment): FRSA_ECOLI - Also known as yafA. Experimental evidence at protein level: Swiss-Prot protein existence level 1. Catalyzes the hydrolysis of esters (PubMed:15808744). Displays esterase activity toward pNP-butyrate (PubMed:15808744). May stimulate mixed-acid fermentation by acting as a fermentation/respiration switch that down-regulates respiration and up- regulates fermentation rates (PubMed:15169777). From Escherichia coli (strain K12).
  12844..12918   +  CDS            small t antigen (fragment): SV40 (simian virus 40) small t antigen
  12920..12985   +  intron         small t intron: SV40 (simian virus 40) small t antigen intron
  13115..13135   +  CDS            SV40 NLS: nuclear localization signal of SV40 (simian virus 40) large T antigen
  13454..13537   +  CDS            large T antigen (fragment): large T antigen from SV40 (simian virus 40)
  13560..13694   +  polyA_signal   SV40 poly(A) signal: SV40 polyadenylation signal
  13861..329     +  CDS            nef (fragment) (across the origin): NEF_HV1BR - Experimental evidence at protein level: Swiss-Prot protein existence level 1. Extracellular Nef protein targets CD4(+) T-lymphocytes for apoptosis by interacting with CXCR4 surface receptors (PubMed:14990729). From Human immunodeficiency virus type 1 group M subtype B (isolate BRU/LAI) (HIV-1).
>Addgene plasmid #245071 | SIN-cPPT-G1B3-spCas9-WPRE-miR124T | addgene full sequence | sequence record 495712 | Addgene NGS Result
TGGAAGGGCTAATTCACTCCCAAAGAAGACAAGATATCCTTGATCTGTGGATCTACCACACACAAGGCTA
CTTCCCTGATTAGCAGAACTACACACCAGGGCCAGGGGTCAGATATCCACTGACCTTTGGATGGTGCTAC
AAGCTAGTACCAGTTGAGCCAGATAAGGTAGAAGAGGCCAATAAAGGAGAGAACACCAGCTTGTTACACC
CTGTGAGCCTGCATGGGATGGATGACCCGGAGAGAGAAGTGTTAGAGTGGAGGTTTGACAGCCGCCTAGC
ATTTCATCACGTGGCCCGAGAGCTGCATCCGGAGTACTTCAAGAACTGCTGATATCGAGCTTGCTACAAG
GGACTTTCCGCTGGGGACTTTCCAGGGAGGCGTGGCCTGGGCGGGACTGGGGAGTGGCGAGCCCTCAGAT
CCTGCATATAAGCAGCTGCTTTTTGCCTGTACTGGGTCTCTCTGGTTAGACCAGATCTGAGCCTGGGAGC
TCTCTGGCTAACTAGGGAACCCACTGCTTAAGCCTCAATAAAGCTTGCCTTGAGTGCTTCAAGTAGTGTG
TGCCCGTCTGTTGTGTGACTCTGGTAACTAGAGATCCCTCAGACCCTTTTAGTCAGTGTGGAAAATCTCT
AGCAGTGGCGCCCGAACAGGGACTTGAAAGCGAAAGGGAAACCAGAGGAGCTCTCTCGACGCAGGACTCG
GCTTGCTGAAGCGCGCACGGCAAGAGGCGAGGGGCGGCGACTGGTGAGTACGCCAAAAATTTTGACTAGC
GGAGGCTAGAAGGAGAGAGATGGGTGCGAGAGCGTCAGTATTAAGCGGGGGAGAATTAGATCGCGATGGG
AAAAAATTCGGTTAAGGCCAGGGGGAAAGAAAAAATATAAATTAAAACATATAGTATGGGCAAGCAGGGA
GCTAGAACGATTCGCAGTTAATCCTGGCCTGTTAGAAACATCAGAAGGCTGTAGACAAATACTGGGACAG
CTACAACCATCCCTTCAGACAGGATCAGAAGAACTTAGATCATTATATAATACAGTAGCAACCCTCTATT
GTGTGCATCAAAGGATAGAGATAAAAGACACCAAGGAAGCTTTAGACAAGATAGAGGAAGAGCAAAACAA
AAGTAAGACCACCGCACAGCAAGCGGCCGCTGATCTTCAGACCTGGAGGAGGAGATATGAGGGACAATTG
GAGAAGTGAATTATATAAATATAAAGTAGTAAAAATTGAACCATTAGGAGTAGCACCCACCAAGGCAAAG
AGAAGAGTGGTGCAGAGAGAAAAAAGAGCAGTGGGAATAGGAGCTTTGTTCCTTGGGTTCTTGGGAGCAG
CAGGAAGCACTATGGGCGCAGCGTCAATGACGCTGACGGTACAGGCCAGACAATTATTGTCTGGTATAGT
GCAGCAGCAGAACAATTTGCTGAGGGCTATTGAGGCGCAACAGCATCTGTTGCAACTCACAGTCTGGGGC
ATCAAGCAGCTCCAGGCAAGAATCCTGGCTGTGGAAAGATACCTAAAGGATCAACAGCTCCTGGGGATTT
GGGGTTGCTCTGGAAAACTCATTTGCACCACTGCTGTGCCTTGGAATGCTAGTTGGAGTAATAAATCTCT
GGAACAGATTTGGAATCACACGACCTGGATGGAGTGGGACAGAGAAATTAACAATTACACAAGCTTAATA
CACTCCTTAATTGAAGAATCGCAAAACCAGCAAGAAAAGAATGAACAAGAATTATTGGAATTAGATAAAT
GGGCAAGTTTGTGGAATTGGTTTAACATAACAAATTGGCTGTGGTATATAAAATTATTCATAATGATAGT
AGGAGGCTTGGTAGGTTTAAGAATAGTTTTTGCTGTACTTTCTATAGTGAATAGAGTTAGGCAGGGATAT
TCACCATTATCGTTTCAGACCCACCTCCCAACCCCGAGGGGACCCGACAGGCCCGAAGGAATAGAAGAAG
AAGGTGGAGAGAGAGACAGAGACAGATCCATTCGATTAGTGAACGGATCTCGACGGTATCGGTTAACTTT
TAAAAGAAAAGGGGGGATTGGGGGGTACAGTGCAGGGGAAAGAATAGTAGACATAATAGCAACAGACATA
CAAACTAAAGAATTACAAAAACAAATTACAAAAATTCAAAATTTTATCCGATGTACGGGCCAGATATACG
CGTTGACATTGATTATTGACTAGGATCCGGTACCGAATTCGAGCTCGGTACCAGATCTAACATATCCTGG
TGTGGAGTAGGGGACGCTGCTCTGACAGAGGCTCGGGGGCCTGAGCTGGCTCTGTGAGCTGGGGAGGAGG
CAGACAGCCAGGCCTTGTCTGCAAGCAGACCTGGCAGCATTGGGCTGGCCGCCCCCCAGGGCCTCCTCTT
CATGCCCAGTGAATGACTCACCTTGGCACAGACACAATGTTCGGGGTGGGCACAGTGCCTGCTTCCCGCC
GCACCCCAGCCCCCCTCAAATGCCTTCCGAGAAGCCCATTGAGCAGGGGGCTTGCATTGCACCCCAGCCT
GACAGCCTGGCATCTTGGGATAAAAGCAGCACAGCCCCCTAGGGGCTGCCCTTGCTGTGTGGCGCCACCG
GCGGTGGAGAACAAGGCTCTATTCAGCCTGTGCCCAGGAAAGGGGATCAGGGGATGCCCAGGCATGGACA
GTGGGTGGCAGGGGGGGAGAGGAGGGCTGTCTGCTTCCCAGAAGTCCAAGGACACAAATGGGTGAGGGGA
GAGCTCTCCCCATAGCTGGGCTGCGGCCCAACCCCACCCCCTCAGGCTATGCCAGGGGGTGTTGCCAGGG
GCACCCGATCTTCCTCTTCATGCCCAGTGAATGACTCACCTTGGCACAGACACAATGTTCGGGGTGGGCA
CAGTGCCTGCTTCCCGCCGCACCCCAGCCCCCCTCAAATGCCTTCCGAGAAGCCCATTGAGCAGGCCCGA
TCTTCCTCTTCATGCCCAGTGAATGACTCACCTTGGCACAGACACAATGTTCGGGGTGGGCACAGTGCCT
GCTTCCCGCCGCACCCCAGCCCCCCTCAAATGCCTTCCGAGAAGCCCATTGAGCAGGCCCGATCTTCCTC
TTCATGCCCAGTGAATGACTCACCTTGGCACAGACACAATGTTCGGGGTGGGCACAGTGCCTGCTTCCCG
CCGCACCCCAGCCCCCCTCAAATGCCTTCCGAGAAGCCCATTGAGCAGGCCCGGGCATCGCCAGTCTAGC
CCACTCCTTCATAAAGCCCTCGCATCCCAGGAGCGAGCAGAGCCAGAGCAGGTTGGAGAGGAGACGCATC
ACCTCCGCTGCTCGCGGGGATCCTAGTGGATCCCCCGGGCTGCAGGAATTATCACAAGTTTGTACAAAAA
AGCAGGCTCCACCATGGACAAGAAGTACTCCATTGGGCTCGATATCGGCACAAACAGCGTCGGCTGGGCC
GTCATTACGGACGAGTACAAGGTGCCGAGCAAAAAATTCAAAGTTCTGGGCAATACCGATCGCCACAGCA
TAAAGAAGAACCTCATTGGCGCCCTCCTGTTCGACTCCGGGGAGACGGCCGAAGCCACGCGGCTCAAAAG
AACAGCACGGCGCAGATATACCCGCAGAAAGAATCGGATCTGCTACCTGCAGGAGATCTTTAGTAATGAG
ATGGCTAAGGTGGATGACTCTTTCTTCCATAGGCTGGAGGAGTCCTTTTTGGTGGAGGAGGATAAAAAGC
ACGAGCGCCACCCAATCTTTGGCAATATCGTGGACGAGGTGGCGTACCATGAAAAGTACCCAACCATATA
TCATCTGAGGAAGAAGCTTGTAGACAGTACTGATAAGGCTGACTTGCGGTTGATCTATCTCGCGCTGGCG
CATATGATCAAATTTCGGGGACACTTCCTCATCGAGGGGGACCTGAACCCAGACAACAGCGATGTCGACA
AACTCTTTATCCAACTGGTTCAGACTTACAATCAGCTTTTCGAAGAGAACCCGATCAACGCATCCGGAGT
TGACGCCAAAGCAATCCTGAGCGCTAGGCTGTCCAAATCCCGGCGGCTCGAAAACCTCATCGCACAGCTC
CCTGGGGAGAAGAAGAACGGCCTGTTTGGTAATCTTATCGCCCTGTCACTCGGGCTGACCCCCAACTTTA
AATCTAACTTCGACCTGGCCGAAGATGCCAAGCTTCAACTGAGCAAAGACACCTACGATGATGATCTCGA
CAATCTGCTGGCCCAGATCGGCGACCAGTACGCAGACCTTTTTTTGGCGGCAAAGAACCTGTCAGACGCC
ATTCTGCTGAGTGATATTCTGCGAGTGAACACGGAGATCACCAAAGCTCCGCTGAGCGCTAGTATGATCA
AGCGCTATGATGAGCACCACCAAGACTTGACTTTGCTGAAGGCCCTTGTCAGACAGCAACTGCCTGAGAA
GTACAAGGAAATTTTCTTCGATCAGTCTAAAAATGGCTACGCCGGATACATTGACGGCGGAGCAAGCCAG
GAGGAATTTTACAAATTTATTAAGCCCATCTTGGAAAAAATGGACGGCACCGAGGAGCTGCTGGTAAAGC
TTAACAGAGAAGATCTGTTGCGCAAACAGCGCACTTTCGACAATGGAAGCATCCCCCACCAGATTCACCT
GGGCGAACTGCACGCTATCCTCAGGCGGCAAGAGGATTTCTACCCCTTTTTGAAAGATAACAGGGAAAAG
ATTGAGAAAATCCTCACATTTCGGATACCCTACTATGTAGGCCCCCTCGCCCGGGGAAATTCCAGATTCG
CGTGGATGACTCGCAAATCAGAAGAGACCATCACTCCCTGGAACTTCGAGGAAGTCGTGGATAAGGGGGC
CTCTGCCCAGTCCTTCATCGAAAGGATGACTAACTTTGATAAAAATCTGCCTAACGAAAAGGTGCTTCCT
AAACACTCTCTGCTGTACGAGTACTTCACAGTTTATAACGAGCTCACCAAGGTCAAATACGTCACAGAAG
GGATGAGAAAGCCAGCATTCCTGTCTGGAGAGCAGAAGAAAGCTATCGTGGACCTCCTCTTCAAGACGAA
CCGGAAAGTTACCGTGAAACAGCTCAAAGAAGACTATTTCAAAAAGATTGAATGTTTCGACTCTGTTGAA
ATCAGCGGAGTGGAGGATCGCTTCAACGCATCCCTGGGAACGTATCACGATCTCCTGAAAATCATTAAAG
ACAAGGACTTCCTGGACAATGAGGAGAACGAGGACATTCTTGAGGACATTGTCCTCACCCTTACGTTGTT
TGAAGATAGGGAGATGATTGAAGAACGCTTGAAAACTTACGCTCATCTCTTCGACGACAAAGTCATGAAA
CAGCTCAAGAGGCGCCGATATACAGGATGGGGGCGGCTGTCAAGAAAACTGATCAATGGGATCCGAGACA
AGCAGAGTGGAAAGACAATCCTGGATTTTCTTAAGTCCGATGGATTTGCCAACCGGAACTTCATGCAGTT
GATCCATGATGACTCTCTCACCTTTAAGGAGGACATCCAGAAAGCACAAGTTTCTGGCCAGGGGGACAGT
CTTCACGAGCACATCGCTAATCTTGCAGGTAGCCCAGCTATCAAAAAGGGAATACTGCAGACCGTTAAGG
TCGTGGATGAACTCGTCAAAGTAATGGGAAGGCATAAGCCCGAGAATATCGTTATCGAGATGGCCCGAGA
GAACCAAACTACCCAGAAGGGACAGAAGAACAGTAGGGAAAGGATGAAGAGGATTGAAGAGGGTATAAAA
GAACTGGGGTCCCAAATCCTTAAGGAACACCCAGTTGAAAACACCCAGCTTCAGAATGAGAAGCTCTACC
TGTACTACCTGCAGAACGGCAGGGACATGTACGTGGATCAGGAACTGGACATCAATCGGCTCTCCGACTA
CGACGTGGATCATATCGTGCCCCAGTCTTTTCTCAAAGATGATTCTATTGATAATAAAGTGTTGACAAGA
TCCGATAAAAATAGAGGGAAGAGTGATAACGTCCCCTCAGAAGAAGTTGTCAAGAAAATGAAAAATTATT
GGCGGCAGCTGCTGAACGCCAAACTGATCACACAACGGAAGTTCGATAATCTGACTAAGGCTGAACGAGG
TGGCCTGTCTGAGTTGGATAAAGCCGGCTTCATCAAAAGGCAGCTTGTTGAGACACGCCAGATCACCAAG
CACGTGGCCCAAATTCTCGATTCACGCATGAACACCAAGTACGATGAAAATGACAAACTGATTCGAGAGG
TGAAAGTTATTACTCTGAAGTCTAAGCTGGTCTCAGATTTCAGAAAGGACTTTCAGTTTTATAAGGTGAG
AGAGATCAACAATTACCACCATGCGCATGATGCCTACCTGAATGCAGTGGTAGGCACTGCACTTATCAAA
AAATATCCCAAGCTTGAATCTGAATTTGTTTACGGAGACTATAAAGTGTACGATGTTAGGAAAATGATCG
CAAAGTCTGAGCAGGAAATAGGCAAGGCCACCGCTAAGTACTTCTTTTACAGCAATATTATGAATTTTTT
CAAGACCGAGATTACACTGGCCAATGGAGAGATTCGGAAGCGACCACTTATCGAAACAAACGGAGAAACA
GGAGAAATCGTGTGGGACAAGGGTAGGGATTTCGCGACAGTCCGGAAGGTCCTGTCCATGCCGCAGGTGA
ACATCGTTAAAAAGACCGAAGTACAGACCGGAGGCTTCTCCAAGGAAAGTATCCTCCCGAAAAGGAACAG
CGACAAGCTGATCGCACGCAAAAAAGATTGGGACCCCAAGAAATACGGCGGATTCGATTCTCCTACAGTC
GCTTACAGTGTACTGGTTGTGGCCAAAGTGGAGAAAGGGAAGTCTAAAAAACTCAAAAGCGTCAAGGAAC
TGCTGGGCATCACAATCATGGAGCGATCAAGCTTCGAAAAAAACCCCATCGACTTTCTCGAGGCGAAAGG
ATATAAAGAGGTCAAAAAAGACCTCATCATTAAGCTTCCCAAGTACTCTCTCTTTGAGCTTGAAAACGGC
CGGAAACGAATGCTCGCTAGTGCGGGCGAGCTGCAGAAAGGTAACGAGCTGGCACTGCCCTCTAAATACG
TTAATTTCTTGTATCTGGCCAGCCACTATGAAAAGCTCAAAGGGTCTCCCGAAGATAATGAGCAGAAGCA
GCTGTTCGTGGAACAACACAAACACTACCTTGATGAGATCATCGAGCAAATAAGCGAATTCTCCAAAAGA
GTGATCCTCGCCGACGCTAACCTCGATAAGGTGCTTTCTGCTTACAATAAGCACAGGGATAAGCCCATCA
GGGAGCAGGCAGAAAACATTATCCACTTGTTTACTCTGACCAACTTGGGCGCGCCTGCAGCCTTCAAGTA
CTTCGACACCACCATAGACAGAAAGCGGTACACCTCTACAAAGGAGGTCCTGGACGCCACACTGATTCAT
CAGTCAATTACGGGGCTCTATGAAACAAGAATCGACCTCTCTCAGCTCGGTGGAGACAGCAGGGCTGACC
CCAAGAAGAAGAGGAAGGTGTGAAAGGGTTCGATCCCTACCGGTTAGTAATGAGTTTATCTAGACCCAGC
TTTCTTGTACAAAGTGGTGATAATTCGATATCAAGCTTATCGATACCGTCGACCTCGAGGGAATTCCGAT
AATCAACCTCTGGATTACAAAATTTGTGAAAGATTGACTGGTATTCTTAACTATGTTGCTCCTTTTACGC
TATGTGGATACGCTGCTTTAATGCCTTTGTATCATGCTATTGCTTCCCGTATGGCTTTCATTTTCTCCTC
CTTGTATAAATCCTGGTTGCTGTCTCTTTATGAGGAGTTGTGGCCCGTTGTCAGGCAACGTGGCGTGGTG
TGCACTGTGTTTGCTGACGCAACCCCCACTGGTTGGGGCATTGCCACCACCTGTCAGCTCCTTTCCGGGA
CTTTCGCTTTCCCCCTCCCTATTGCCACGGCGGAACTCATCGCCGCCTGCCTTGCCCGCTGCTGGACAGG
GGCTCGGCTGTTGGGCACTGACAATTCCGTGGTGTTGTCGGGGAAGCTGACGTCCTTTCCATGGCTGCTC
GCCTGTGTTGCCACCTGGATTCTGCGCGGGACGTCCTTCTGCTACGTCCCTTCGGCCCTCAATCCAGCGG
ACCTTCCTTCCCGCGGCCTGCTGCCGGCTCTGCGGCCTCTTCCGCGTCTTCGCCTTCGCCCTCAGACGAG
TCGGATCTCCCTTTGGGCCGCCTCCCCGCATCGGGAATTCGAGCTCGGTACCTAATGGCATTCACCGCGT
GCCTTAATTCGAATGGCATTCACCGCGTGCCTTAAACGCGTTGGCATTCACCGCGTGCCTTAAATGCATT
GGCATTCACCGCGTGCCTTAAGGTACCTTTAAGACCAATGACTTACAAGGCAGCTGTAGATCTTAGCCAC
TTTTTAAAAGAAAAGGGGGGACTGGAAGGGCTAATTCACTCCCAACGAAGACAAGATCTGCTTTTTGCTT
GTACTGGGTCTCTCTGGTTAGACCAGATCTGAGCCTGGGAGCTCTCTGGCTAACTAGGGAACCCACTGCT
TAAGCCTCAATAAAGCTTGCCTTGAGTGCTTCAAGTAGTGTGTGCCCGTCTGTTGTGTGACTCTGGTAAC
TAGAGATCCCTCAGACCCTTTTAGTCAGTGTGGAAAATCTCTAGCAGCATCTAGAATTAATTCCGTGTAT
TCTATAGTGTCACCTAAATCGTATGTGTATGATACATAAGGTTATGTATTAATTGTAGCCGCGTTCTAAC
GACAATATGTACAAGCCTAATTGTGTAGCATCTGGCTTACTGAAGCAGACCCTATCATCTCTCTCGTAAA
CTGCCGTCAGAGTCGGTTTGGTTGGACGAACCTTCTGAGTTTCTGGTAACGCCGTCCCGCACCCGGAAAT
GGTCAGCGAACCAATCAGCAGGGTCATCGCTAGCCAGATCCTCTACGCCGGACGCATCGTGGCCGGCATC
ACCGGCGCCACAGGTGCGGTTGCTGGCGCCTATATCGCCGACATCACCGATGGGGAAGATCGGGCTCGCC
ACTTCGGGCTCATGAGCGCTTGTTTCGGCGTGGGTATGGTGGCAGGCCCCGTGGCCGGGGGACTGTTGGG
CGCCATCTCCTTGCATGCACCATTCCTTGCGGCGGCGGTGCTCAACGGCCTCAACCTACTACTGGGCTGC
TTCCTAATGCAGGAGTCGCATAAGGGAGAGCGTCGAATGGTGCACTCTCAGTACAATCTGCTCTGATGCC
GCATAGTTAAGCCAGCCCCGACACCCGCCAACACCCGCTGACGCGCCCTGACGGGCTTGTCTGCTCCCGG
CATCCGCTTACAGACAAGCTGTGACCGTCTCCGGGAGCTGCATGTGTCAGAGGTTTTCACCGTCATCACC
GAAACGCGCGAGACGAAAGGGCCTCGTGATACGCCTATTTTTATAGGTTAATGTCATGATAATAATGGTT
TCTTAGACGTCAGGTGGCACTTTTCGGGGAAATGTGCGCGGAACCCCTATTTGTTTATTTTTCTAAATAC
ATTCAAATATGTATCCGCTCATGAGACAATAACCCTGATAAATGCTTCAATAATATTGAAAAAGGAAGAG
TATGAGTATTCAACATTTCCGTGTCGCCCTTATTCCCTTTTTTGCGGCATTTTGCCTTCCTGTTTTTGCT
CACCCAGAAACGCTGGTGAAAGTAAAAGATGCTGAAGATCAGTTGGGTGCACGAGTGGGTTACATCGAAC
TGGATCTCAACAGCGGTAAGATCCTTGAGAGTTTTCGCCCCGAAGAACGTTTTCCAATGATGAGCACTTT
TAAAGTTCTGCTATGTGGCGCGGTATTATCCCGTATTGACGCCGGGCAAGAGCAACTCGGTCGCCGCATA
CACTATTCTCAGAATGACTTGGTTGAGTACTCACCAGTCACAGAAAAGCATCTTACGGATGGCATGACAG
TAAGAGAATTATGCAGTGCTGCCATAACCATGAGTGATAACACTGCGGCCAACTTACTTCTGACAACGAT
CGGAGGACCGAAGGAGCTAACCGCTTTTTTGCACAACATGGGGGATCATGTAACTCGCCTTGATCGTTGG
GAACCGGAGCTGAATGAAGCCATACCAAACGACGAGCGTGACACCACGATGCCTGTAGCAATGGCAACAA
CGTTGCGCAAACTATTAACTGGCGAACTACTTACTCTAGCTTCCCGGCAACAATTAATAGACTGGATGGA
GGCGGATAAAGTTGCAGGACCACTTCTGCGCTCGGCCCTTCCGGCTGGCTGGTTTATTGCTGATAAATCT
GGAGCCGGTGAGCGTGGGTCTCGCGGTATCATTGCAGCACTGGGGCCAGATGGTAAGCCCTCCCGTATCG
TAGTTATCTACACGACGGGGAGTCAGGCAACTATGGATGAACGAAATAGACAGATCGCTGAGATAGGTGC
CTCACTGATTAAGCATTGGTAACTGTCAGACCAAGTTTACTCATATATACTTTAGATTGATTTAAAACTT
CATTTTTAATTTAAAAGGATCTAGGTGAAGATCCTTTTTGATAATCTCATGACCAAAATCCCTTAACGTG
AGTTTTCGTTCCACTGAGCGTCAGACCCCGTAGAAAAGATCAAAGGATCTTCTTGAGATCCTTTTTTTCT
GCGCGTAATCTGCTGCTTGCAAACAAAAAAACCACCGCTACCAGCGGTGGTTTGTTTGCCGGATCAAGAG
CTACCAACTCTTTTTCCGAAGGTAACTGGCTTCAGCAGAGCGCAGATACCAAATACTGTTCTTCTAGTGT
AGCCGTAGTTAGGCCACCACTTCAAGAACTCTGTAGCACCGCCTACATACCTCGCTCTGCTAATCCTGTT
ACCAGTGGCTGCTGCCAGTGGCGATAAGTCGTGTCTTACCGGGTTGGACTCAAGACGATAGTTACCGGAT
AAGGCGCAGCGGTCGGGCTGAACGGGGGGTTCGTGCACACAGCCCAGCTTGGAGCGAACGACCTACACCG
AACTGAGATACCTACAGCGTGAGCTATGAGAAAGCGCCACGCTTCCCGAAGGGAGAAAGGCGGACAGGTA
TCCGGTAAGCGGCAGGGTCGGAACAGGAGAGCGCACGAGGGAGCTTCCAGGGGGAAACGCCTGGTATCTT
TATAGTCCTGTCGGGTTTCGCCACCTCTGACTTGAGCGTCGATTTTTGTGATGCTCGTCAGGGGGGCGGA
GCCTATGGAAAAACGCCAGCAACGCGGCCTTTTTACGGTTCCTGGCCTTTTGCTGGCCTTTTGCTCACAT
GTTCTTTCCTGCGTTATCCCCTGATTCTGTGGATAACCGTATTACCGCCTTTGAGTGAGCTGATACCGCT
CGCCGCAGCCGAACGACCGAGCGCAGCGAGTCAGTGAGCGAGGAAGCGGAAGAGCGCCCAATACGCAAAC
CGCCTCTCCCCGCGCGTTGGCCGATTCATTAATGCAGCTGTGGAATGTGTGTCAGTTAGGGTGTGGAAAG
TCCCCAGGCTCCCCAGCAGGCAGAAGTATGCAAAGCATGCATCTCAATTAGTCAGCAACCAGGTGTGGAA
AGTCCCCAGGCTCCCCAGCAGGCAGAAGTATGCAAAGCATGCATCTCAATTAGTCAGCAACCATAGTCCC
GCCCCTAACTCCGCCCATCCCGCCCCTAACTCCGCCCAGTTCCGCCCATTCTCCGCCCCATGGCTGACTA
ATTTTTTTTATTTATGCAGAGGCCGAGGCCGCCTCGGCCTCTGAGCTATTCCAGAAGTAGTGAGGAGGCT
TTTTTGGAGGCCTAGGCTTTTGCAAAAAGCTTGGACACAAGACAGGCTTGCGAGATATGTTTGAGAATAC
CACTTTATCCCGCGTCAGGGAGAGGCAGTGCGTAAAAAGACGCGGACTCATGTGAAATACTGGTTTTTAG
TGCGCCAGATCTCTATAATCTCGCGCAACCTATTTTCCCCTCGAACACTTTTTAAGCCGTAGATAAACAG
GCTGGGACACTTCACATGAGCGAAAAATACATCGTCACCTGGGACATGTTGCAGATCCATGCACGTAAAC
TCGCAAGCCGACTGATGCCTTCTGAACAATGGAAAGGCATTATTGCCGTAAGCCGTGGCGGTCTGTACCG
GGTGCGTTACTGGCGCGTGAACTGGGTATTCGTCATGTCGATACCGTTTGTATTTCCAGCTACGATCACG
ACAACCAGCGCGAGCTTAAAGTGCTGAAACGCGCAGAAGGCGATGGCGAAGGCTTCATCGTTATTGATGA
CCTGGTGGATACCGGTGGTACTGCGGTTGCGATTCGTGAAATGTATCCAAAAGCGCACTTTGTCACCATC
TTCGCAAAACCGGCTGGTCGTCCGCTGGTTGATGACTATGTTGTTGATATCCCGCAAGATACCTGGATTG
AACAGCCGTGGGATATGGGCGTCGTATTCGTCCCGCCAATCTCCGGTCGCTAATCTTTTCAACGCCTGGC
ACTGCCGGGCGTTGTTCTTTTTAACTTCAGGCGGGTTACAATAGTTTCCAGTAAGTATTCTGGAGGCTGC
ATCCATGACACAGGCAAACCTGAGCGAAACCCTGTTCAAACCCCGCTTTAAACATCCTGAAACCTCGACG
CTAGTCCGCCGCTTTAATCACGGCGCACAACCGCCTGTGCAGTCGGCCCTTGATGGTAAAACCATCCCTC
ACTGGTATCGCATGATTAACCGTCTGATGTGGATCTGGCGCGGCATTGACCCACGCGAAATCCTCGACGT
CCAGGCACGTATTGTGATGAGCGATGCCGAACGTACCGACGATGATTTATACGATACGGTGATTGGCTAC
CGTGGCGGCAACTGGATTTATGAGTGGGCCCCGGATCTTTGTGAAGGAACCTTACTTCTGTGGTGTGACA
TAATTGGACAAACTACCTACAGAGATTTAAAGCTCTAAGGTAAATATAAAATTTTTAAGTGTATAATGTG
TTAAACTACTGATTCTAATTGTTTGTGTATTTTAGATTCCAACCTATGGAACTGATGAATGGGAGCAGTG
GTGGAATGCCTTTAATGAGGAAAACCTGTTTTGCTCAGAAGAAATGCCATCTAGTGATGATGAGGCTACT
GCTGACTCTCAACATTCTACTCCTCCAAAAAAGAAGAGAAAGGTAGAAGACCCCAAGGACTTTCCTTCAG
AATTGCTAAGTTTTTTGAGTCATGCTGTGTTTAGTAATAGAACTCTTGCTTGCTTTGCTATTTACACCAC
AAAGGAAAAAGCTGCACTGCTATACAAGAAAATTATGGAAAAATATTCTGTAACCTTTATAAGTAGGCAT
AACAGTTATAATCATAACATACTGTTTTTTCTTACTCCACACAGGCATAGAGTGTCTGCTATTAATAACT
ATGCTCAAAAATTGTGTACCTTTAGCTTTTTAATTTGTAAAGGGGTTAATAAGGAATATTTGATGTATAG
TGCCTTGACTAGAGATCATAATCAGCCATACCACATTTGTAGAGGTTTTACTTGCTTTAAAAAACCTCCC
ACACCTCCCCCTGAACCTGAAACATAAAATGAATGCAATTGTTGTTGTTAACTTGTTTATTGCAGCTTAT
AATGGTTACAAATAAAGCAATAGCATCACAAATTTCACAAATAAAGCATTTTTTTCACTGCATTCTAGTT
GTGGTTTGTCCAAACTCATCAATGTATCTTATCATGTCTGGATCAACTGGATAACTCAAGCTAACCAAAA
TCATCCCAAACTTCCCACCCCATACCCTATTACCACTGCCAATTACCTGTGGTTTCATTTACTCTAAACC
TGTGATTCCTCTGAATTATTTTCATTTTAAAGAAATTGTATTTGTTAAATATGTACTACAAACTTAGTAG
T
